>Addgene plasmid #134437 | pFA6a-S6-FLAG:hphMX4 | addgene full sequence | sequence record 271061 | Addgene NGS Result
ATTTTAAAGTGACTCTTAGGTTTTAAAACGAAAATTCTTATTCTTGAGTAACTCTTTCCTGTAGGTCAGG
TTGCTTTCTCAGGTATAGTATGAGGTCGCTCTTATTGACCACACCTCTACCGGCAGATCCGCTAGGGATA
ACAGGGTAATATAGATCTGTTTAGCTTGCCTCGTCCCCGCCGGGTCACCCGGCCAGCGACATGGAGGCCC
AGAATACCCTCCTTGACAGTCTTGACGTGCGCAGCTCAGGGGCATGATGTGACTGTCGCCCGTACATTTA
GCCCATACATCCCCATGTATAATCATTTGCATCCATACATTTTGATGGCCGCACGGCGCGAAGCAAAAAT
TACGGCTCCTCGCTGCGGACCTGCGAGCAGGGAAACGCTCCCCTCACAGACGCGTTGAATTGTCCCCACG
CCGCGCCCCTGTAGAGAAATATAAAAGGTTAGGATTTGCCACTGAGGTTCTTCTTTCATATACTTCCTTT
TAAAATCTTGCTAGGATACAGTTCTCACATCACATCCGAACATAAACAACCATGGGTAAAAAGCCTGAAC
TCACCGCGACGTCTGTCGAGAAGTTTCTGATCGAAAAGTTCGACAGCGTCTCCGACCTGATGCAGCTCTC
GGAGGGCGAAGAATCTCGTGCTTTCAGCTTCGATGTAGGAGGGCGTGGATATGTCCTGCGGGTAAATAGC
TGCGCCGATGGTTTCTACAAAGATCGTTATGTTTATCGGCACTTTGCATCGGCCGCGCTCCCGATTCCGG
AAGTGCTTGACATTGGGGAATTCAGCGAGAGCCTGACCTATTGCATCTCCCGCCGTGCACAGGGTGTCAC
GTTGCAAGACCTGCCTGAAACCGAACTGCCCGCTGTTCTGCAGCCGGTCGCGGAGGCCATGGATGCGATC
GCTGCGGCCGATCTTAGCCAGACGAGCGGGTTCGGCCCATTCGGACCGCAAGGAATCGGTCAATACACTA
CATGGCGTGATTTCATATGCGCGATTGCTGATCCCCATGTGTATCACTGGCAAACTGTGATGGACGACAC
CGTCAGTGCGTCCGTCGCGCAGGCTCTCGATGAGCTGATGCTTTGGGCCGAGGACTGCCCCGAAGTCCGG
CACCTCGTGCACGCGGATTTCGGCTCCAACAATGTCCTGACGGACAATGGCCGCATAACAGCGGTCATTG
ACTGGAGCGAGGCGATGTTCGGGGATTCCCAATACGAGGTCGCCAACATCTTCTTCTGGAGGCCGTGGTT
GGCTTGTATGGAGCAGCAGACGCGCTACTTCGAGCGGAGGCATCCGGAGCTTGCAGGATCGCCGCGGCTC
CGGGCGTATATGCTCCGCATTGGTCTTGACCAACTCTATCAGAGCTTGGTTGACGGCAATTTCGATGATG
CAGCTTGGGCGCAGGGTCGATGCGACGCAATCGTCCGATCCGGAGCCGGGACTGTCGGGCGTACACAAAT
CGCCCGCAGAAGCGCGGCCGTCTGGACCGATGGCTGTGTAGAAGTACTCGCCGATAGTGGAAACCGACGC
CCCAGCACTCGTCCGAGGGCAAAGGAATAATCAGTACTGACAATAAAAAGATTCTTGTTTTCAAGAACTT
GTCATTTGTATAGTTTTTTTATATTGTAGTTGTTCTATTTTAATCAAATGTTAGCGTGATTTATATTTTT
TTTCGCCTCGACATCATCTGCCCAGATGCGAAGTTAAGTGCGCAGAAAGTAATATCATGCGTCAATCGTA
TGTGAATGCTGGTCGCTATACTGCTGTCGATTCGATACTAACGCCGCCATCCAGTGTCGAAAACGAGCTC
GAATTCATCGATGATATCAGATCCACTAGTGGCCTATGCGGCCGCGGATCTGCCGGTCTCCCTATAGTGA
GTCGTATTAATTTCGATAAGCCAGGTTAACCTGCATTAATGAATCGGCCAACGCGCGGGGAGAGGCGGTT
TGCGTATTGGGCGCTCTTCCGCTTCCTCGCTCACTGACTCGCTGCGCTCGGTCGTTCGGCTGCGGCGAGC
GGTATCAGCTCACTCAAAGGCGGTAATACGGTTATCCACAGAATCAGGGGATAACGCAGGAAAGAACATG
TGAGCAAAAGGCCAGCAAAAGGCCAGGAACCGTAAAAAGGCCGCGTTGCTGGCGTTTTTCCATAGGCTCC
GCCCCCCTGACGAGCATCACAAAAATCGACGCTCAAGTCAGAGGTGGCGAAACCCGACAGGACTATAAAG
ATACCAGGCGTTTCCCCCTGGAAGCTCCCTCGTGCGCTCTCCTGTTCCGACCCTGCCGCTTACCGGATAC
CTGTCCGCCTTTCTCCCTTCGGGAAGCGTGGCGCTTTCTCATAGCTCACGCTGTAGGTATCTCAGTTCGG
TGTAGGTCGTTCGCTCCAAGCTGGGCTGTGTGCACGAACCCCCCGTTCAGCCCGACCGCTGCGCCTTATC
CGGTAACTATCGTCTTGAGTCCAACCCGGTAAGACACGACTTATCGCCACTGGCAGCAGCCACTGGTAAC
AGGATTAGCAGAGCGAGGTATGTAGGCGGTGCTACAGAGTTCTTGAAGTGGTGGCCTAACTACGGCTACA
CTAGAAGAACAGTATTTGGTATCTGCGCTCTGCTGAAGCCAGTTACCTTCGGAAAAAGAGTTGGTAGCTC
TTGATCCGGCAAACAAACCACCGCTGGTAGCGGTGGTTTTTTTGTTTGCAAGCAGCAGATTACGCGCAGA
AAAAAAGGATCTCAAGAAGATCCTTTGATCTTTTCTACGGGGTCTGACGCTCAGTGGAACGAAAACTCAC
GTTAAGGGATTTTGGTCATGAGATTATCAAAAAGGATCTTCACCTAGATCCTTTTAAATTAAAAATGAAG
TTTTAAATCAATCTAAAGTATATATGAGTAAACTTGGTCTGACAGTTACCAATGCTTAATCAGTGAGGCA
CCTATCTCAGCGATCTGTCTATTTCGTTCATCCATAGTTGCCTGACTCCCCGTCGTGTAGATAACTACGA
TACGGGAGGGCTTACCATCTGGCCCCAGTGCTGCAATGATACCGCGAGACCCACGCTCACCGGCTCCAGA
TTTATCAGCAATAAACCAGCCAGCCGGAAGGGCCGAGCGCAGAAGTGGTCCTGCAACTTTATCCGCCTCC
ATCCAGTCTATTAATTGTTGCCGGGAAGCTAGAGTAAGTAGTTCGCCAGTTAATAGTTTGCGCAACGTTG
TTGCCATTGCTACAGGCATCGTGGTGTCACGCTCGTCGTTTGGTATGGCTTCATTCAGCTCCGGTTCCCA
ACGATCAAGGCGAGTTACATGATCCCCCATGTTGTGCAAAAAAGCGGTTAGCTCCTTCGGTCCTCCGATC
GTTGTCAGAAGTAAGTTGGCCGCAGTGTTATCACTCATGGTTATGGCAGCACTGCATAATTCTCTTACTG
TCATGCCATCCGTAAGATGCTTTTCTGTGACTGGTGAGTACTCAACCAAGTCATTCTGAGAATAGTGTAT
GCGGCGACCGAGTTGCTCTTGCCCGGCGTCAATACGGGATAATACCGCGCCACATAGCAGAACTTTAAAA
GTGCTCATCATTGGAAAACGTTCTTCGGGGCGAAAACTCTCAAGGATCTTACCGCTGTTGAGATCCAGTT
CGATGTAACCCACTCGTGCACCCAACTGATCTTCAGCATCTTTTACTTTCACCAGCGTTTCTGGGTGAGC
AAAAACAGGAAGGCAAAATGCCGCAAAAAAGGGAATAAGGGCGACACGGAAATGTTGAATACTCATACTC
TTCCTTTTTCAATATTATTGAAGCATTTATCAGGGTTATTGTCTCATGAGCGGATACATATTTGAATGTA
TTTAGAAAAATAAACAAATAGGGGTTCCGCGCACATTTCCCCGAAAAGTGCCACCTGACGTCTAAGAAAC
CATTATTATCATGACATTAACCTATAAAAATAGGCGTATCACGAGGCCCTTTCGTCTCGCGCGTTTCGGT
GATGACGGTGAAAACCTCTGACACATGCAGCTCCCGGAGACGGTCACAGCTTGTCTGTAAGCGGATGCCG
GGAGCAGACAAGCCCGTCAGGGCGCGTCAGCGGGTGTTGGCGGGTGTCGGGGCTGGCTTAACTATGCGGC
ATCAGAGCAGATTGTACTGAGAGTGCACCATATGGACATATTGTCGTTAGAACGCGGCTACAATTAATAC
ATAACCTTATGTATCATACACATACGATTTAGGTGACACTATAGAACGCGGCCGCCAGCTGAAGCTTCGT
ACGCTGCAGGTCGACGGATCCCCGGGTTAATTAAGGGGATAGCTTATCCTGGTTACTTAGACTGTTAAAC
GATTACAAGGACGACGATGACAAGTAAGGCGCGCCACTTCTAAATAAGCGAATTTCTTATGATTTATGAT
TTTTATTATTAAATAAGTTATAAAAAAAATAAGTGTATACAA
Features (pLannotate 1.2.2; 12 found; start..end, strand, type, name):
    198..1773    +  gene           hphMX6: yeast selectable marker conferring hygromycin resistance
   1576..1773    +  terminator     TEF terminator: Ashbya gossypii TEF terminator
   1881..1899    -  promoter       T7 promoter: promoter for bacteriophage T7 RNA polymerase
   1921..1974    -  CDS            lacI (fragment): lac repressor; lacI; The lac repressor binds to the lac operator to inhibit transcription in E. coli. This inhibition can be relieved by adding lactose or isopropyl-β-D-thiogalactopyranoside (IPTG).
   2157..2745    -  rep_origin     ori: high-copy-number ColE1/pMB1/pBR322/pUC origin of replication
   2916..3776    -  CDS            AmpR: β-lactamase; bla; confers resistance to ampicillin, carbenicillin, and related antibiotics
   3777..3881    -  promoter       AmpR promoter: bla
   3976..4011    +  CDS            rop (fragment): Rop protein, which maintains plasmids at low copy number; rop
   4113..4164    +  misc_feature   bom (fragment): basis of mobility region from pBR322
   4227..4245    +  promoter       SP6 promoter: promoter for bacteriophage SP6 RNA polymerase
   4341..4364    +  CDS            FLAG: FLAG® epitope tag, followed by an enterokinase cleavage site
   4388..123     +  terminator     ADH1 terminator (across the origin): S. cerevisiae ADH1; transcription terminator for the S. cerevisiae alcohol dehydrogenase 1 (ADH1) gene
