[The description below was written by a language model from this plasmid's Addgene catalogue record and pLannotate feature annotations shown in this document.]
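Description:
pFA6a-S6-FLAG:hphMX4 is a template plasmid for PCR-based C-terminal tagging of yeast proteins, built on the pFA6a-hphMX4 backbone. It is not meant to replicate in yeast, and no yeast origin is annotated. Instead, the tag-plus-marker module is amplified with primers carrying homology to a target locus, and the product is integrated by homologous recombination so that the tag is fused in frame to the 3′ end of the chosen gene. In E. coli the plasmid is maintained at high copy through a ColE1/pUC-type origin and selected with ampicillin via the β-lactamase gene and its promoter. Short lacI, rop and bom fragments are backbone remnants, and SP6 and T7 promoters flank the module.

The synthetic S6-FLAG insert was cloned between PacI and AscI sites, both of which are retained. The feature table annotates the FLAG epitope, but the S6 peptide is not separately annotated; it presumably lies just upstream of FLAG. According to the associated publication title, the tags in this plasmid series permit epitope-targeted enzymatic functionalization of yeast proteins, while FLAG allows antibody-based detection or purification. The tag is followed by the S. cerevisiae ADH1 terminator, which ends transcription of the tagged gene after integration. Downstream sits the hygromycin resistance cassette, ending in the Ashbya gossypii TEF terminator, which allows selection of integrants on hygromycin. The annotation software labels this cassette hphMX6, whereas the plasmid name and backbone field call it hphMX4.
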