Addgene plasmid #134437: pFA6a-S6-FLAG:hphMX4
Purpose: PCR-based C-terminal S6-FLAG tag
Depositing lab: Robert Tomko. Depositing organization: Florida State University, Tallahassee. Publication: A suite of PCR-based peptide tagging plasmids to permit epitope-targeted enzymatic functionalization of yeast proteins. Nemec AA, Tomko RJ Jr. Yeast. 2020 May 13. doi: 10.1002/yea.3471. PubMed 32401365.
Backbone
  Vector backbone: pFA6a-hphMX4
  Vector type: PCR-based tagging in yeast
  Selectable markers: Hygromycin
Growth in bacteria
  Bacterial resistance: Ampicillin, 100 μg/mL
  Growth temperature: 37°C
  Growth strain: DH5alpha
  Copy number: High Copy
Gene/Insert
  Gene/Insert name: S6-FLAG
  Species: Synthetic
  Cloning method: Restriction Enzyme; 5′ cloning site PacI (not destroyed); 3′ cloning site AscI (not destroyed)
Terms and licenses: Academic/Nonprofit Terms; Industry Terms
How to cite: pFA6a-S6-FLAG:hphMX4 was a gift from Robert Tomko (Addgene plasmid # 134437 ; http://n2t.net/addgene:134437 ; RRID:Addgene_134437)
